>Addgene plasmid #108653 | pCSIIbsr-6085x | addgene full sequence | sequence record 208323 | Addgene NGS Result
CTGACGTCGACGGATCGGGAGATCTCCCGATCCCCTATGGTGCACTCTCAGTACAATCTGCTCTGATGCC
GCATAGTTAAGCCAGTATCTGCTCCCTGCTTGTGTGTTGGAGGTCGCTGAGTAGTGCGCGAGCAAAATTT
AAGCTACAACAAGGCAAGGCTTGACCGACAATTGCATGAAGAATCTGCTTAGGGTTAGGCGTTTTGCGCT
GCTTCGCGATGTACGGGCCAGATATACGCGTTGACATTGATTATTGACTAGTTATTAATAGTAATCAATT
ACGGGGTCATTAGTTCATAGCCCATATATGGAGTTCCGCGTTACATAACTTACGGTAAATGGCCCGCCTG
GCTGACCGCCCAACGACCCCCGCCCATTGACGTCAATAATGACGTATGTTCCCATAGTAACGCCAATAGG
GACTTTCCATTGACGTCAATGGGTGGAGTATTTACGGTAAACTGCCCACTTGGCAGTACATCAAGTGTAT
CATATGCCAAGTACGCCCCCTATTGACGTCAATGACGGTAAATGGCCCGCCTGGCATTATGCCCAGTACA
TGACCTTATGGGACTTTCCTACTTGGCAGTACATCTACGTATTAGTCATCGCTATTACCATGGTGATGCG
GTTTTGGCAGTACATCAATGGGCGTGGATAGCGGTTTGACTCACGGGGATTTCCAAGTCTCCACCCCATT
GACGTCAATGGGAGTTTGTTTTGGCACCAAAATCAACGGGACTTTCCAAAATGTCGTAACAACTCCGCCC
CATTGACGCAAATGGGCGGTAGGCGTGTACGGTGGGAGGTCTATATAAGCAGCGCGTTTTGCCTGTACTG
GGTCTCTCTGGTTAGACCAGATCTGAGCCTGGGAGCTCTCTGGCTAACTAGGGAACCCACTGCTTAAGCC
TCAATAAAGCTTGCCTTGAGTGCTTCAAGTAGTGTGTGCCCGTCTGTTGTGTGACTCTGGTAACTAGAGA
TCCCTCAGACCCTTTTAGTCAGTGTGGAAAATCTCTAGCAGTGGCGCCCGAACAGGGACTTGAAAGCGAA
AGGGAAACCAGAGGAGCTCTCTCGACGCAGGACTCGGCTTGCTGAAGCGCGCACGGCAAGAGGCGAGGGG
CGGCGACTGGTGAGTACGCCAAAAATTTTGACTAGCGGAGGCTAGAAGGAGAGAGATGGGTGCGAGAGCG
TCAGTATTAAGCGGGGGAGAATTAGATCGCGATGGGAAAAAATTCGGTTAAGGCCAGGGGGAAAGAAAAA
ATATAAATTAAAACATATAGTATGGGCAAGCAGGGAGCTAGAACGATTCGCAGTTAATCCTGGCCTGTTA
GAAACATCAGAAGGCTGTAGACAAATACTGGGACAGCTACAACCATCCCTTCAGACAGGATCAGAAGAAC
TTAGATCATTATATAATACAGTAGCAACCCTCTATTGTGTGCATCAAAGGATAGAGATAAAAGACACCAA
GGAAGCTTTAGACAAGATAGAGGAAGAGCAAAACAAAAGTAAGACCACCGCACAGCAAGGGCCGCTGATC
TTCAGACCTGGAGGAGGAGATATGAGGGACAATTGGAGAAGTGAATTATATAAATATAAAGTAGTAAAAA
TTGAACCATTAGGAGTAGCACCCACCAAGGCAAAGAGAAGAGTGGTGCAGAGAGAAAAAAGAGCAGTGGG
AATAGGAGCTTTGTTCCTTGGGTTCTTGGGAGCAGCAGGAAGCACTATGGGCGCAGCGTCAATGACGCTG
ACGGTACAGGCCAGACAATTATTGTCTGGTATAGTGCAGCAGCAGAACAATTTGCTGAGGGCTATTGAGG
CGCAACAGCATCTGTTGCAACTCACAGTCTGGGGCATCAAGCAGCTCCAGGCAAGAATCCTGGCTGTGGA
AAGATACCTAAAGGATCAACAGCTCCTGGGGATTTGGGGTTGCTCTGGAAAACTCATTTGCACCACTGCT
GTGCCTTGGAATGCTAGTTGGAGTAATAAATCTCTGGAACAGATTTGGAATCACACGACCTGGATGGAGT
GGGACAGAGAAATTAACAATTACACAAGCTTAATACACTCCTTAATTGAAGAATCGCAAAACCAGCAAGA
AAAGAATGAACAAGAATTATTGGAATTAGATAAATGGGCAAGTTTGTGGAATTGGTTTAACATAACAAAT
TGGCTGTGGTATATAAAATTATTCATAATGATAGTAGGAGGCTTGGTAGGTTTAAGAATAGTTTTTGCTG
TACTTTCTATAGTGAATAGAGTTAGGCAGGGATATTCACCATTATCGTTTCAGACCCACCTCCCAACCCC
GAGGGGACCCGACAGGCCCGAAGGAATAGAAGAAGAAGGTGGAGAGAGAGACAGAGACAGATCCATTCGA
TTAGTGAACGGATCTACAAATGGCAGTATTCATCCACAATTTTAAAAGAAAAGGGGGGATTGGGGGGTAC
AGTGCAGGGGAAAGAATAGTAGACATAATAGCAACAGACATACAAACTAAAGAATTACAAAAACAAATTA
CAAAAATTCAAAATTTTCGGGTTTATTACAGGGACAGCAGAAATTCACTTTGAATTAATTCAAGCTTCGT
GAGGCTCCGGTGCCCGTCAGTGGGCAGAGCGCACATCGCCCACAGTCCCCGAGAAGTTGGGGGGAGGGGT
CGGCAATTGAACCGGTGCCTAGAGAAGGTGGCGCGGGGTAAACTGGGAAAGTGATGTCGTGTACTGGCTC
CGCCTTTTTCCCGAGGGTGGGGGAGAACCGTATATAAGTGCAGTAGTCGCCGTGAACGTTCTTTTTCGCA
ACGGGTTTGCCGCCAGAACACAGGTAAGTGCCGTGTGTGGTTCCCGCGGGCCTGGCCTCTTTACGGGTTA
TGGCCCTTGCGTGCCTTGAATTACTTCCACCTGGCTCCAGTACGTGATTCTTGATCCCGAGCTGGAGCCA
GGGGCGGGCCTTGCGCTTTAGGAGCCCCTTCGCCTCGTGCTTGAGTTGAGGCCTGGCCTGGGCGCTGGGG
CCGCCGCGTGCGAATCTGGTGGCACCTTCGCGCCTGTCTCGCTGCTTTCGATAAGTCTCTAGCCATTTAA
AATTTTTGATGACCTGCTGCGACGCTTTTTTTCTGGCAAGATAGTCTTGTAAATGCGGGCCAGGATCTGC
ACACTGGTATTTCGGTTTTTGGGGCCGCGGGCGGCGACGGGGCCCGTGCGTCCCAGCGCACATGTTCGGC
GAGGCGGGGCCTGCGAGCGCGGCCACCGAGAATCGGACGGGGGTAGTCTCAAGCTGGCCGGCCTGCTCTG
GTGCCTGGCCTCGCGCCGCCGTGTATCGCCCCGCCCTGGGCGGCAAGGCTGGCCCGGTCGGCACCAGTTG
CGTGAGCGGAAAGATGGCCGCTTCCCGGCCCTGCTCCAGGGGGCTCAAAATGGAGGACGCGGCGCTCGGG
AGAGCGGGCGGGTGAGTCACCCACACAAAGGAAAGGGGCCTTTCCGTCCTCAGCCGTCGCTTCATGTGAC
TCCACGGAGTACCGGGCGCCGTCCAGGCACCTCGATTAGTTCTGGAGCTTTTGGAGTACGTCGTCTTTAG
GTTGGGGGGAGGGGTTTTATGCGATGGAGTTTCCCCACACTGAGTGGGTGGAGACTGAAGTTAGGCCAGC
TTGGCACTTGATGTAATTCTCCTTGGAATTTGCCCTTTTTGAGTTTGGATCTTGGTTCATTCTCAAGCCT
CAGACAGTGGTTCAAAGTTTTTTTCTTCCATTTCAGGTGTCGTGAACACGCTACCGGTCTCGACGAATTC
GCCCTTAGCATGTCTAAAGGTGAAGAATTATTCACTGGTGTTGTCCCAATTTTGGTTGAATTAGATGGTG
ATGTTAATGGTCACAAATTTTCTGTCTCCGGTGAAGGTGAAGGTGATGCTACGTACGGTAAATTGACCTT
AAAATTACTCTGTACTACTGGTAAATTGCCAGTTCCATGGCCAACCTTAGTCACTACTTTAGGTTATGGT
GTTCAATGTTTTGCTAGATACCCAGATCATATGAAACAACATGACTTTTTCAAGTCTGCCATGCCAGAAG
GTTATGTTCAAGAAAGAACTATTTTTTTCAAAGATGACGGTAACTACAAGACCAGAGCTGAAGTCAAGTT
TGAAGGTGATACCTTAGTTAATAGAATCGAATTAAAAGGTATTGATTTTAAAGAAGATGGTAACATTTTA
GGTCACAAATTGGAATACAACTATAACTCTCACAATGTTTACATCACTGCTGACAAACAAAAGAATGGTA
TCAAAGCTAACTTCAAAATTAGACACAACATTGAAGATGGTGGTGTTCAATTAGCTGACCATTATCAACA
AAATACTCCAATTGGTGATGGTCCAGTCTTGTTACCAGACAACCATTACTTATCCTATCAATCTGCCTTA
TTCAAAGATCCAAACGAAAAGAGAGACCACATGGTCTTGTTAGAATTTTTGACTGCTGCTGGTATTACCG
AGGGTATGAATGAATTGTACCTCGACATGGCGGGCAACTTCGACTCGGAGGAGCGGAGTAGCTGGTACTG
GGGCCGCTTGAGCCGGCAGGAGGCGGTGGCGCTATTGCAGGGCCAGCGGCACGGGGTTTTCCTGGTGCGG
GACTCGAGCACCAGCCCCGGGGACTATGTGCTCAGCGTCTCCGAAAACTCGCGCGTCTCCCACTACATCA
TCAACAGCAGCGGCCCGCGCCCTCCAGTGCCTCCGTCGCCCGCTCAGCCTCCGCCGGGAGTGAGTCCCTC
CAGGCTCCGAATAGGAGATCAAGAATTTGATTCATTGCCTGCTTTACTGGAATTCTACAAAATACACTAT
TTGGACACTACAACACTGATAGAACCAGTTTCCAGATCAAGGCAGGGTAGTGGAGTGATTCTCAGGCAGG
AGGAGGCAGAGTATGTGCGGGCCCTCTTTGACTTTAATGGGAATGATGAAGAAGATCTTCCCTTTAAGAA
AGGAGACATCCTGAGAATCCGGGATAAGCCTGAAGAGCAGTGGTGGAATGCAGAGGACAGCGAAGGAAAG
AGGGGGATGATTCCTGTCCCTTACGTGGAGAAGTATAGACCCGCCTCCGCCTCAGTATCGGCTCTGATTG
GAGGTAACCAGGAGGGTTCCCACCCACAGCCACTGGGTGGGCCGGAGCCTGGGCCCTATGCCCAACCCAG
CGTCAACACTCCGCTCCCTAACCTCCAGAATGGCGGCCGCATGGTGAGCAAGGGCGAGGAGCTGTTCACC
GGGGTGGTGCCCATCCTGGTCGAGCTGGACGGCGACGTCAACGGCCACAAGTTCAGCGTGTCCGGCGAGG
GCGAGGGCGATGCCACCTACGGCAAGCTGACCCTGAAGTTCATCTGCACCACCGGCAAGCTGCCCGTGCC
CTGGCCCACCCTCGTGACCACCCTGTCCTGGGGCGTGCAGTGCTTCGCCCGCTACCCCGACCACATGAAG
CAGCACGACTTCTTCAAGTCCGCCATGCCCGAAGGCTACGTCCAGGAGCGCACCATCTTCTTCAAGGACG
ACGGCAACTACAAGACCCGCGCCGAGGTGAAGTTCGAGGGCGACACCCTGGTGAACCGCATCGAGCTGAA
GGGCATCGACTTCAAGGAGGACGGCAACATCCTGGGGCACAAGCTGGAGTACAACTACTTCAGCGGGAAC
GTCTATATCACCGCCGACAAGCAGAAGAACGGCATCAAGGCCAACTTCAAGATCCGCCACAACATCGAGG
ACGGCGGCGTGCAGCTCGCCGACCACTACCAGCAGAACACCCCCATCGGCGACGGCCCCGTGCTGCTGCC
CGACAACCACTACCTGAGCACCCAGTCCGCCTTAAGCAAAGACCCCAACGAGAAGCGCGATCACATGGTC
CTGCTGGAGTTCTTGACCGCCGCCGGGGGTACCAAGGTGTACGACCCCGAGCAGAGGAAGAGGATGATCA
CCGGCCCCCAGTGGTGGGCCAGGTGCAAGCAGATGAACGTGCTGGACAGCTTCATCAACTACTACGACAG
CGAGAAGCACGCCGAGAACGCCGTGATCTTCCTGCACGGCAACGCCACTAGCAGCTACCTGTGGAGGCAC
GTGGTGCCCCACATCGAGCCCGTGGCCAGGTGCATCATCCCCGATCTGATCGGCATGGGCAAGAGCGGCA
AGAGCGGCAACGGCAGCTACAGGCTGCTGGACCACTACAAGTACCTGACCGCCTGGTTCGAGCTTCTGAA
CCTGCCCAAGAAGATCATCTTCGTGGGCCACGACTGGGGCGCCGCCCTGGCCTTCCACTACGCCTACGAG
CACCAGGACAGGATCAAGGCCATCGTGCACATGGAGAGCGTGGTGGACGTGATCGAGAGCTGGGACGAGT
GGCCAGACATCGAGGAGGACATCGCCCTGATCAAGAGCGAGGAGGGCGAGAAGATGGTGCTGGAGAACAA
CTTCTTCGTGGAGACCGTGCTGCCCAGCAAGATCATGAGAAAGCTGGAGCCCGAGGAGTTCGCCGCCTAC
CTGGAGCCCTTCAAGGAGAAGGGCGAGGTGAGAAGACCCACCCTGAGCTGGCCCAGAGAGATCCCCCTGG
TGAAGGGCGGCAAGCCCGACGTGGTGCAGATCGTGAGAAACTACAACGCCTACCTGAGAGCCAGCGACGA
CCTGCCCAAGCTGTTCATCGAGGGCGACCCCGGCTTCTTCAGCAACGCCATCGTGGAGGGCGCCAAGAAG
TTCCCCAACACCGAGTTCGTGAAGGTGAAGGGCCTGCACTTCCTCCAGGAGGACGCCCCCGACGAGATGG
GCAAGTACATCAAGAGCTTCGTGGAGAGAGTGCTGAAGAACGAGCAGTCTAGAAAGATGAGCAAAGATGG
TAAAAAGAAGAAAAAGAAGTCAAAGACAAAGTGTGTAATTATGTAAGGATCCGCCCCTCTCCCTCCCCCC
CCCCTAACGTTACTGGCCGAAGCCGCTTGGAATAAGGCCGGTGTGCGTTTGTCTATATGTTATTTTCCAC
CATATTGCCGTCTTTTGGCAATGTGAGGGCCCGGAAACCTGGCCCTGTCTTCTTGACGAGCATTCCTAGG
GGTCTTTCCCCTCTCGCCAAAGGAATGCAAGGTCTGTTGAATGTCGTGAAGGAAGCAGTTCCTCTGGAAG
CTTCTTGAAGACAAACAACGTCTGTAGCGACCCTTTGCAGGCAGCGGAACCCCCCACCTGGCGACAGGTG
CCTCTGCGGCCAAAAGCCACGTGTATAAGATACACCTGCAAAGGCGGCACAACCCCAGTGCCACGTTGTG
AGTTGGATAGTTGTGGAAAGAGTCAAATGGCTCTCCTCAAGCGTATTCAACAAGGGGCTGAAGGATGCCC
AGAAGGTACCCCATTGTATGGGATCTGATCTGGGGCCTCGGTACACATGCTTTACATGTGTTTAGTCGAG
GTTAAAAAAACGTCTAGGCCCCCCGAACCACGGGGACGTGGTTTTCCTTTGAAAAACACGATGATAATAT
GGCCACAACCATGGCCAAGCCTTTGTCTCAAGAAGAATCCACCCTCATTGAAAGAGCAACGGCTACAATC
AACAGCATCCCCATCTCTGAAGACTACAGCGTCGCCAGCGCAGCTCTCTCTAGCGACGGCCGCATCTTCA
CTGGTGTCAATGTATATCATTTTACTGGGGGACCTTGTGCAGAACTCGTGGTGCTGGGCACTGCTGCTGC
TGCGGCAGCTGGCAACCTGACTTGTATCGTCGCGATCGGAAATGAGAACAGGGGCATCTTGAGCCCCTGC
GGACGGTGCCGACAGGTGCTTCTCGATCTGCATCCTGGGATCAAAGCCATAGTGAAGGACAGTGATGGAC
AGCCGACGGCAGTTGGGATTCGTGAATTGCTGCCCTCTGGTTATGTGTGGGAGGGCTAAGTCGAGCCTCT
AGAGTTAACATCGAGGGATCAAGCTTATCGATAATCAACCTCTGGATTACAAAATTTGTGAAAGATTGAC
TGGTATTCTTAACTATGTTGCTCCTTTTACGCTATGTGGATACGCTGCTTTAATGCCTTTGTATCATGCT
ATTGCTTCCCGTATGGCTTTCATTTTCTCCTCCTTGTATAAATCCTGGTTGCTGTCTCTTTATGAGGAGT
TGTGGCCCGTTGTCAGGCAACGTGGCGTGGTGTGCACTGTGTTTGCTGACGCAACCCCCACTGGTTGGGG
CATTGCCACCACCTGTCAGCTCCTTTCCGGGACTTTCGCTTTCCCCCTCCCTATTGCCACGGCGGAACTC
ATCGCCGCCTGCCTTGCCCGCTGCTGGACAGGGGCTCGGCTGTTGGGCACTGACAATTCCGTGGTGTTGT
CGGGGAAGCTGACGTCCTTTCCATGGCTGCTCGCCTGTGTTGCCACCTGGATTCTGCGCGGGACGTCCTT
CTGCTACGTCCCTTCGGCCCTCAATCCAGCGGACCTTCCTTCCCGCGGCCTGCTGCCGGCTCTGCGGCCT
CTTCCGCGTCTTCGCCTTCGCCCTCAGACGAGTCGGATCTCCCTTTGGGCCGCCTCCCCGCATCGATACC
GTCGAGACCTAGAAAAACATGGAGCAATCACAAGTAGCAATACAGCAGCTACCAATGCTGATTGTGCCTG
GCTAGAAGCACAAGAGGAGGAGGAGGTGGGTTTTCCAGTCACACCTCAGGTACCTTTAAGACCAATGACT
TACAAGGCAGCTGTAGATCTTAGCCACTTTTTAAAAGAAAAGGGGGGACTGGAAGGGCTAATTCACTCCC
AACGAAGACAAGATATCCTTGATCTGTGGATCTACCACACACAAGGCTACTTCCCTGATTGGCAGAACTA
CACACCAGGGCCAGGGATCAGATATCCACTGACCTTTGGATGGTGCTACAAGCTAGTACCAGTTGAGCAA
GAGAAGGTAGAAGAAGCCAATGAAGGAGAGAACACCCGCTTGTTACACCCTGTGAGCCTGCATGGGATGG
ATGACCCGGAGAGAGAAGTATTAGAGTGGAGGTTTGACAGCCGCCTAGCATTTCATCACATGGCCCGAGA
GCTGCATCCGGACTGTACTGGGTCTCTCTGGTTAGACCAGATCTGAGCCTGGGAGCTCTCTGGCTAACTA
GGGAACCCACTGCTTAAGCCTCAATAAAGCTTGCCTTGAGTGCTTCAAGTAGTGTGTGCCCGTCTGTTGT
GTGACTCTGGTAACTAGAGATCCCTCAGACCCTTTTAGTCAGTGTGGAAAATCTCTAGCAGGGCCCGTTT
AAACCCGCTGATCAGCCTCGACTGTGCCTTCTAGTTGCCAGCCATCTGTTGTTTGCCCCTCCCCCGTGCC
TTCCTTGACCCTGGAAGGTGCCACTCCCACTGTCCTTTCCTAATAAAATGAGGAAATTGCATCGCATTGT
CTGAGTAGGTGTCATTCTATTCTGGGGGGTGGGGTGGGGCAGGACAGCAAGGGGGAGGATTGGGAAGACA
ATAGCAGGCATGCTGGGGATGCGGTGGGCTCTATGGCTTCTGAGGCGGAAAGAACCAGCTGGGGCTCTAG
GGGGTATCCCC
[124 nt withheld, positions 9532-9655]
C
[91 nt withheld, positions 9657-9747]
A
[49 nt withheld, positions 9749-9797]
CCTTTGACGTTGGAGTCCACGTTCTTT
[37 nt withheld, positions 9825-9861]
ACCCTATCTCGGTCTATTCTTTTGATTTATAAGGGATTTTGCCGATTTCGGCCTATTGGTTAAAAAATGA
GCTGATTTAACAAAAATTTAACGCGAATTAATTCTGTGGAATGTGTGTCAGTTAGGGTGTGGAAAGTCCC
CAGGCTCCCCAGCAGGCAGAAGTATGCAAAGCATGCATCTCAATTAGTCAGCAACCAGGTGTGGAAAGTC
CCCAGGCTCCCCAGCAGGCAGAAGTATGCAAAGCATGCATCTCAATTAGTCAGCAACCATAGTCCCGCCC
CTAACTCCGCCCATCCCGCCCCTAACTCCGCCCAGTTCCGCCCATTCTCCGCCCCATGGCTGACTAATTT
TTTTTATTTATGCAGAGGCCGAGGCCGCCTCTGCCTCTGAGCTATTCCAGAAGTAGTGAGGAGGCTTTTT
TGGAGGCCTAGGCTTTTGCAAAAAGCTCCCGGGAGCTTGTATATCCATTTTCGGATCTGATCAGCACGTG
TTGACAATTAATCATCGGCATAGTATATCGGCATAGTATAATACGACAAGGTGAGGAACTAAACCATGGC
CAAGTTGACCAGTGCCGTTCCGGTGCTCACCGCGCGCGACGTCGCCGGAGCGGTCGAGTTCTGGACCGAC
CGGCTCGGGTTCTCCCGGGACTTCGTGGAGGACGACTTCGCCGGTGTGGTCCGGGACGACGTGACCCTGT
TCATCAGCGCGGTCCAGGACCAGGTGGTGCCGGACAACACCCTGGCCTGGGTGTGGGTGCGCGGCCTGGA
CGAGCTGTACGCCGAGTGGTCGGAGGTCGTGTCCACGAACTTCCGGGACGCCTCCGGGCCGGCCATGACC
GAGATCGGCGAGCAGCCGTGGGGGCGGGAGTTCGCCCTGCGCGACCCGGCCGGCAACTGCGTGCACTTCG
TGGCCGAGGAGCAGGACTGACACGTGCTACGAGATTTCGATTCCACCGCCGCCTTCTATGAAAGGTTGGG
CTTCGGAATCGTTTTCCGGGACGCCGGCTGGATGATCCTCCAGCGCGGGGATCTCATGCTGGAGTTCTTC
GCCCACCCCAACTTGTTTATTGCAGCTTATAATGGTTACAAATAAAGCAATAGCATCACAAATTTCACAA
ATAAAGCATTTTTTTCACTGCATTCTAGTTGTGGTTTGTCCAAACTCATCAATGTATCTTATCATGTCTG
TATACCGTCGACCTCTAGCTAGAGCTTGGCGTAATCATGGTCATAGCTGTTTCCTGTGTGAAATTGTTAT
CCGCTCACAATTCCACACAACATACGAGCCGGAAGCATAAAGTGTAAAGCCTGGGGTGCCTAATGAGTGA
GCTAACTCACATTAATTGCGTTGCGCTCACTGCCCGCTTTCCAGTCGGGAAACCTGTCGTGCCAGCTGCA
TTAATGAATCGGCCAACGCGCGGGGAGAGGCGGTTTGCGTATTGGGCGCTCTTCCGCTTCCTCGCTCACT
GACTCGCTGCGCTCGGTCGTTCGGCTGCGGCGAGCGGTATCAGCTCACTCAAAGGCGGTAATACGGTTAT
CCACAGAATCAGGGGATAACGCAGGAAAGAACATGTGAGCAAAAGGCCAGCAAAAGGCCAGGAACCGTAA
AAAGGCCGCGTTGCTGGCGTTTTTCCATAGGCTCCGCCCCCCTGACGAGCATCACAAAAATCGACGCTCA
AGTCAGAGGTGGCGAAACCCGACAGGACTATAAAGATACCAGGCGTTTCCCCCTGGAAGCTCCCTCGTGC
GCTCTCCTGTTCCGACCCTGCCGCTTACCGGATACCTGTCCGCCTTTCTCCCTTCGGGAAGCGTGGCGCT
TTCTCATAGCTCACGCTGTAGGTATCTCAGTTCGGTGTAGGTCGTTCGCTCCAAGCTGGGCTGTGTGCAC
GAACCCCCCGTTCAGCCCGACCGCTGCGCCTTATCCGGTAACTATCGTCTTGAGTCCAACCCGGTAAGAC
ACGACTTATCGCCACTGGCAGCAGCCACTGGTAACAGGATTAGCAGAGCGAGGTATGTAGGCGGTGCTAC
AGAGTTCTTGAAGTGGTGGCCTAACTACGGCTACACTAGAAGAACAGTATTTGGTATCTGCGCTCTGCTG
AAGCCAGTTACCTTCGGAAAAAGAGTTGGTAGCTCTTGATCCGGCAAACAAACCACCGCTGGTAGCGGTG
GTTTTTTTGTTTGCAAGCAGCAGATTACGCGCAGAAAAAAAGGATCTCAAGAAGATCCTTTGATCTTTTC
TACGGGGTCTGACGCTCAGTGGAACGAAAACTCACGTTAAGGGATTTTGGTCATGAGATTATCAAAAAGG
ATCTTCACCTAGATCCTTTTAAATTAAAAATGAAGTTTTAAATCAATCTAAAGTATATATGAGTAAACTT
GGTCTGACAGTTACCAATGCTTAATCAGTGAGGCACCTATCTCAGCGATCTGTCTATTTCGTTCATCCAT
AGTTGCCTGACTCCCCGTCGTGTAGATAACTACGATACGGGAGGGCTTACCATCTGGCCCCAGTGCTGCA
ATGATACCGCGAGACCCACGCTCACCGGCTCCAGATTTATCAGCAATAAACCAGCCAGCCGGAAGGGCCG
AGCGCAGAAGTGGTCCTGCAACTTTATCCGCCTCCATCCAGTCTATTAATTGTTGCCGGGAAGCTAGAGT
AAGTAGTTCGCCAGTTAATAGTTTGCGCAACGTTGTTGCCATTGCTACAGGCATCGTGGTGTCACGCTCG
TCGTTTGGTATGGCTTCATTCAGCTCCGGTTCCCAACGATCAAGGCGAGTTACATGATCCCCCATGTTGT
GCAAAAAAGCGGTTAGCTCCTTCGGTCCTCCGATCGTTGTCAGAAGTAAGTTGGCCGCAGTGTTATCACT
CATGGTTATGGCAGCACTGCATAATTCTCTTACTGTCATGCCATCCGTAAGATGCTTTTCTGTGACTGGT
GAGTACTCAACCAAGTCATTCTGAGAATAGTGTATGCGGCGACCGAGTTGCTCTTGCCCGGCGTCAATAC
GGGATAATACCGCGCCACATAGCAGAACTTTAAAAGTGCTCATCATTGGAAAACGTTCTTCGGGGCGAAA
ACTCTCAAGGATCTTACCGCTGTTGAGATCCAGTTCGATGTAACCCACTCGTGCACCCAACTGATCTTCA
GCATCTTTTACTTTCACCAGCGTTTCTGGGTGAGCAAAAACAGGAAGGCAAAATGCCGCAAAAAAGGGAA
TAAGGGCGACACGGAAATGTTGAATACTCATACTCTTCCTTTTTCAATATTATTGAAGCATTTATCAGGG
TTATTGTCTCATGAGCGGATACATATTTGAATGTATTTAGAAAAATAAACAAATAGGGGTTCCGCGCACA
TTTCCCCGAAAAGTGCCAC
Features (pLannotate 1.2.2; 35 found; start..end, strand, type, name):
     36..88      -  misc_feature   bom (fragment): basis of mobility region from pBR322
    243..622     +  enhancer       CMV enhancer: human cytomegalovirus immediate early enhancer
    623..822     +  promoter       CMV promoter: human cytomegalovirus (CMV) immediate early promoter
    840..1020    +  LTR            5' LTR (truncated): truncated 5' long terminal repeat (LTR) from HIV-1
   1067..1192    +  misc_feature   HIV-1 Ψ: packaging signal of human immunodeficiency virus type 1
   1176..1514    +  CDS            HIV-1 gag (fragment): gag protein from human immunodeficiency virus 1; gag
   1684..1917    +  misc_feature   RRE: The Rev response element (RRE) of HIV-1 allows for Rev-dependent mRNA export from the nucleus to the cytoplasm.
   2294..2394    +  CDS            Rev (fragment): human immunodeficiency virus 1 (HIV-1) Rev protein; rev; enhances nuclear export of unspliced and incompletely spliced viral mRNAs
   2420..2537    +  misc_feature   cPPT/CTS: central polypurine tract and central termination sequence of HIV-1
   2593..3755    +  promoter       EF-1α promoter: strong constitutive promoter for human elongation factor EF-1α
   3790..4500    +  CDS            YPet: yellow fluorescent protein optimized for FRET with CyPet (Nguyen and Daugherty, 2005)
   4507..5331    +  CDS            CRK (fragment): CRK_HUMAN - Experimental evidence at protein level: Swiss-Prot protein existence level 1. [Isoform Crk-II]: Regulates cell adhesion, spreading and migration (PubMed:31311869). Mediates attachment-induced MAPK8 activation, membrane ruffling and cell motility in a Rac-dependent manner. Involved in phagocytosis of apoptotic cells and cell motility via its interaction with DOCK1 and DOCK4 (PubMed:19004829). May regulate the EFNA5-EPHA3 signaling (By similarity). From Homo sapiens (Human).
   5221..5913    +  CDS            Turquoise-GL: Turquoise-GL is a basic (constitutively fluorescent) cyan fluorescent protein published in 2010, derived from Aequorea victoria.
   5911..6837    +  CDS            LUCI_RENRE: Experimental evidence at protein level: Swiss-Prot protein existence level 1. Upon binding the substrate, the enzyme catalyzes an oxygenation, producing a very short-lived hydroperoxide that cyclizes into a dioxetanone structure, which collapses, releasing a CO(2) molecule. The spontaneous breakdown of the dioxetanone releases the energy (about 50 kcal/mole) that is necessary to generate the excited state of the coelenteramide product, which is the singlet form of the monoanion. In vivo the product undergoes the process of nonradiative energy transfer to an accessory protein, a green fluoresce
   6843..6906    +  CDS            K-Ras (fragment): human small GTPase proto-oncoprotein
   6914..7500    +  misc_feature   IRES2: internal ribosome entry site (IRES) of the encephalomyocarditis virus (EMCV)
   7501..7899    +  CDS            BSD: blasticidin S deaminase; Aspergillus terreus BSD; confers resistance to blasticidin
   7943..8531    +  misc_feature   WPRE: woodchuck hepatitis virus posttranscriptional regulatory element
   8456..9043    +  CDS            nef: NEF_HV112 - Experimental evidence at protein level: Swiss-Prot protein existence level 1. Extracellular Nef protein targets CD4(+) T-lymphocytes for apoptosis by interacting with CXCR4 surface receptors. From Human immunodeficiency virus type 1 group M subtype B (isolate PCV12) (HIV-1).
   9050..9230    +  LTR            5' LTR (truncated): truncated 5' long terminal repeat (LTR) from HIV-1
   9262..9486    +  polyA_signal   bGH poly(A) signal: bovine growth hormone polyadenylation signal
   9490..9511    +  promoter       SV40 promoter (fragment): SV40 enhancer and early promoter
   9532..9960    +  rep_origin     f1 ori (sequence partly withheld): f1 bacteriophage origin of replication; arrow indicates direction of (+) strand synthesis
   9974..10303   +  promoter       SV40 promoter: SV40 enhancer and early promoter
  10351..10398   +  promoter       EM7 promoter: synthetic bacterial promoter&nbsp
  10417..10791   +  CDS            BleoR: antibiotic-binding protein; Sh ble from Streptoalloteichus hindustanus; confers resistance to bleomycin, phleomycin, and Zeocin™
  10801..10926   +  CDS            ble (fragment): BLE_KLEPN - Experimental evidence at protein level: Swiss-Prot protein existence level 1. Binding protein with a strong affinity to the bleomycin family of antibiotics. Binds to CL990; an antimitotic-antibiotic compound. From Klebsiella pneumoniae.
  10921..11042   +  polyA_signal   SV40 poly(A) signal: SV40 polyadenylation signal
  11113..11135   -  protein_bind   lac operator (fragment): The lac repressor binds to the lac operator to inhibit transcription in E. coli. This inhibition can be relieved by adding lactose or isopropyl-β-D-thiogalactopyranoside (IPTG). lac repressor encoded by lacI
  11139..11169   -  promoter       lac promoter: promoter for the E. coli lac operon
  11184..11205   -  protein_bind   CAP binding site: CAP binding activates transcription in the presence of cAMP. E. coli catabolite activator protein
  11218..11310   -  CDS            lacI (fragment): lac repressor; lacI; The lac repressor binds to the lac operator to inhibit transcription in E. coli. This inhibition can be relieved by adding lactose or isopropyl-β-D-thiogalactopyranoside (IPTG).
  11493..12081   -  rep_origin     ori: high-copy-number ColE1/pMB1/pBR322/pUC origin of replication
  12252..13112   -  CDS            AmpR: β-lactamase; bla; confers resistance to ampicillin, carbenicillin, and related antibiotics
  13113..13217   -  promoter       AmpR promoter: bla
