[The description below was written by a language model from this plasmid's Addgene catalogue record and pLannotate feature annotations shown in this document.]
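Description:
pCSIIbsr-6085x is an HIV-1-based lentiviral transfer vector for mammalian expression of PicchuEV, a tyrosine kinase activity biosensor that can be read out by both FRET and BRET. It is propagated in E. coli through a high-copy ColE1/pUC-type origin with ampicillin resistance. The backbone also carries an f1 origin and an SV40/EM7-driven bleomycin/Zeocin resistance cassette outside the viral region. The viral genome is transcribed from a CMV enhancer/promoter fused to a truncated 5' LTR. It contains the Ψ packaging signal with a gag fragment, the RRE for Rev-dependent export, the cPPT/CTS, a WPRE and a truncated 3' LTR followed by a bGH polyadenylation signal. Packaging functions are therefore supplied in trans.

Within the provirus, the EF-1α promoter drives a single fusion reading frame annotated as YPet, a fragment of human CRK, the cyan protein Turquoise-GL, Renilla luciferase and a short C-terminal K-Ras fragment, which in sensors of this kind typically serves as a membrane-targeting signal. The purpose field and the CRK sensor domain imply a conformational change on tyrosine phosphorylation that alters energy transfer to YPet. The donor is either excited Turquoise-GL (FRET) or the luciferase reaction (BRET), so the same probe suits both fluorescence and bioluminescence imaging. An EMCV IRES downstream links blasticidin S deaminase to the same transcript, allowing blasticidin selection of transduced cells.

The catalogue lists a total size of 13,663 bp, while the annotated sequence record is 13,240 nt. The species field lists budding yeast and Aequorea coerulescens, which do not obviously match the annotated human CRK and K-Ras, Renilla luciferase and the Aequorea victoria-derived Turquoise-GL.
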