Addgene plasmid #108653: pCSIIbsr-6085x
Purpose: A tyrosine kinase biosensor based on fluorescence resonance energy transfer (FRET) and those based on bioluminescence energy transfer (BRET)
Depositing lab: Michiyuki Matsuda. Depositing organization: Kyoto University, Graduate School of Biostudies. Publication: A platform of BRET-FRET hybrid biosensors for optogenetics, chemical screening, and in vivo imaging. Komatsu N, Terai K, Imanishi A, Kamioka Y, Sumiyama K, Jin T, Okada Y, Nagai T, Matsuda M. Sci Rep. 2018 Jun 12;8(1):8984. doi: 10.1038/s41598-018-27174-x. PubMed 29895862.
Backbone
  Vector backbone: pCSIIbsr
  Backbone size w/o insert (bp): 10000
  Total vector size (bp): 13663
  Vector type: Mammalian Expression, Lentiviral
  Selectable markers: Blasticidin
Growth in bacteria
  Bacterial resistance: Ampicillin, 100 μg/mL
  Growth temperature: 37°C
  Growth strain: NEB Stable
  Copy number: Unknown
Gene/Insert
  Gene/Insert name: PicchuEV
  Species: S. cerevisiae (budding yeast), Synthetic; aequorea coerulescens
  Insert size (bp): 3100
  Tag / fusion protein: XFP (N terminal on insert)
Terms and licenses: Academic/Nonprofit Terms; Industry Terms: Not Available to Industry
How to cite: pCSIIbsr-6085x was a gift from Michiyuki Matsuda (Addgene plasmid # 108653 ; http://n2t.net/addgene:108653 ; RRID:Addgene_108653)
